Addgene plasmid #188913: CE-8e-SpRY
Purpose: A-to-G base editor
Depositing lab: Xu Ma. Depositing organization: National Research Institute for Family Planning. Publication: Engineering of near-PAMless adenine base editor with enhanced editing activity and reduced off-target. Cao X, Guo J, Huang S, Yu W, Li G, An L, Li X, Tao W, Liu Q, Huang X, Jin X, Ma X. Mol Ther Nucleic Acids. 2022 May 4;28:732-742. doi: 10.1016/j.omtn.2022.04.032. eCollection 2022 Jun 14. PubMed 35664696.
Backbone
  Vector backbone: pCMV
  Vector type: Mammalian Expression
Growth in bacteria
  Bacterial resistance: Ampicillin, 100 μg/mL
  Growth temperature: 37°C
  Growth strain: DH5alpha
  Copy number: Unknown
Gene/Insert
  Gene/Insert name: nSpRYCas9 ecTadA-8e
  Species: Other
  Promoter: CMV
  Cloning method: Unknown
Terms and licenses: Academic/Nonprofit Terms; Industry Terms: Not Available to Industry
How to cite: CE-8e-SpRY was a gift from Xu Ma (Addgene plasmid # 188913 ; http://n2t.net/addgene:188913 ; RRID:Addgene_188913)
