[The description below was written by a language model from this plasmid's Addgene catalogue record and pLannotate feature annotations shown in this document.]
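Description:
CE-8e-SpRY is a mammalian expression plasmid on a pCMV backbone that encodes an adenine (A-to-G) base editor. It is propagated in E. coli through a high-copy ColE1/pUC-type origin and selected with ampicillin via the β-lactamase gene and its own promoter. The annotated sequence also shows short remnants of lac regulatory elements (lac promoter, operator, CAP site, a lacI fragment), a pBR322 bom fragment and a small piece of the SV40 promoter. These appear to be backbone leftovers rather than functional parts of the payload. No mammalian selection marker is annotated.

The expression cassette is driven by the CMV immediate-early enhancer and promoter, followed by a T7 promoter that could support in vitro transcription, and is terminated by the bovine growth hormone polyadenylation signal. The insert is recorded as nSpRYCas9 with ecTadA-8e, that is, a nickase form of the near-PAMless SpRY variant of Streptococcus pyogenes Cas9 combined with the evolved TadA-8e deoxyadenosine deaminase derived from E. coli TadA. The feature table places the TadA coding region between a large N-terminal Cas9 fragment and a C-terminal Cas9 fragment, all on the same strand. This indicates that the deaminase is embedded within the Cas9 protein rather than fused to its terminus, with unannotated stretches flanking it that may be linkers. Nuclear localization signals and epitope tags are not annotated.

No guide RNA cassette is annotated, so a guide would presumably be supplied separately. The deaminase converts adenosine to inosine on the displaced DNA strand, which is read as guanosine, giving A•T-to-G•C changes without a double-strand break. The associated publication concerns engineering near-PAMless adenine base editors with enhanced activity and reduced off-target editing.
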