Features (pLannotate 1.2.2; 17 found; start..end, strand, type, name):
    132..335     +  promoter       CMV promoter: human cytomegalovirus (CMV) immediate early promoter
    377..395     +  promoter       T7 promoter: promoter for bacteriophage T7 RNA polymerase
    472..3609    +  CDS            Cas9 (fragment): Cas9 (Csn1) endonuclease from the Streptococcus pyogenes Type II CRISPR/Cas system generates RNA-guided double strand breaks in DNA
   3709..4197    +  CDS            tadA: TADA_ECOLI - Also known as yfhC. Experimental evidence at protein level: Swiss-Prot protein existence level 1. Catalyzes the deamination of adenosine to inosine at the wobble position 34 of tRNA(Arg2). Essential for cell viability. From Escherichia coli (strain K12).
   4300..5210    +  CDS            Cas9(C) (fragment): C-terminal portion of Streptococcus pyogenes Cas9 (Zetsche et al., 2015)
   5332..5556    +  polyA_signal   bGH poly(A) signal: bovine growth hormone polyadenylation signal
   5560..5581    +  promoter       SV40 promoter (fragment): SV40 enhancer and early promoter
   5586..5602    +  misc_feature   MCS (fragment): pBluescript multiple cloning site
   5651..5667    -  protein_bind   lac operator: The lac repressor binds to the lac operator to inhibit transcription in E. coli. This inhibition can be relieved by adding lactose or isopropyl-β-D-thiogalactopyranoside (IPTG). lac repressor encoded by lacI
   5675..5705    -  promoter       lac promoter: promoter for the E. coli lac operon
   5720..5741    -  protein_bind   CAP binding site: CAP binding activates transcription in the presence of cAMP. E. coli catabolite activator protein
   5754..5846    -  CDS            lacI (fragment): lac repressor; lacI; The lac repressor binds to the lac operator to inhibit transcription in E. coli. This inhibition can be relieved by adding lactose or isopropyl-β-D-thiogalactopyranoside (IPTG).
   6029..6617    -  rep_origin     ori: high-copy-number ColE1/pMB1/pBR322/pUC origin of replication
   6788..7648    -  CDS            AmpR: β-lactamase; bla; confers resistance to ampicillin, carbenicillin, and related antibiotics
   7649..7753    -  promoter       AmpR promoter: bla
   7824..7868    -  misc_feature   bom (fragment): basis of mobility region from pBR322
   8023..131     +  enhancer       CMV enhancer (across the origin): human cytomegalovirus immediate early enhancer
>Addgene plasmid #188913 | CE-8e-SpRY | addgene full sequence | sequence record 369345 | Addgene NGS Result
ATATGCCAAGTACGCCCCCTATTGACGTCAATGACGGTAAATGGCCCGCCTGGCATTATGCCCAGTACAT
GACCTTATGGGACTTTCCTACTTGGCAGTACATCTACGTATTAGTCATCGCTATTACCATGGTGATGCGG
TTTTGGCAGTACATCAATGGGCGTGGATAGCGGTTTGACTCACGGGGATTTCCAAGTCTCCACCCCATTG
ACGTCAATGGGAGTTTGTTTTGGCACCAAAATCAACGGGACTTTCCAAAATGTCGTAACAACTCCGCCCC
ATTGACGCAAATGGGCGGTAGGCGTGTACGGTGGGAGGTCTATATAAGCAGAGCTGGTTTAGTGAACCGT
CAGATCCGCTAGAGATCCGCGGCCGCTAATACGACTCACTATAGGGAGAGCCGCCACCATGAAACGGACA
GCCGACGGAAGCGAGTTCGAGTCACCAAAGAAGAAGCGGAAAGTCAGCAGTGACAAGAAGTACAGCATCG
GCCTGGCCATCGGCACCAACTCTGTGGGCTGGGCCGTGATCACCGACGAGTACAAGGTGCCCAGCAAGAA
ATTCAAGGTGCTGGGCAACACCGACCGGCACAGCATCAAGAAGAACCTGATCGGAGCCCTGCTGTTCGAC
AGCGGCGAAACAGCCGAGAGAACCCGGCTGAAGAGAACCGCCAGAAGAAGATACACCAGACGGAAGAACC
GGATCTGCTATCTGCAAGAGATCTTCAGCAACGAGATGGCCAAGGTGGACGACAGCTTCTTCCACAGACT
GGAAGAGTCCTTCCTGGTGGAAGAGGATAAGAAGCACGAGCGGCACCCCATCTTCGGCAACATCGTGGAC
GAGGTGGCCTACCACGAGAAGTACCCCACCATCTACCACCTGAGAAAGAAACTGGTGGACAGCACCGACA
AGGCCGACCTGCGGCTGATCTATCTGGCCCTGGCCCACATGATCAAGTTCCGGGGCCACTTCCTGATCGA
GGGCGACCTGAACCCCGACAACAGCGACGTGGACAAGCTGTTCATCCAGCTGGTGCAGACCTACAACCAG
CTGTTCGAGGAAAACCCCATCAACGCCAGCGGCGTGGACGCCAAGGCCATCCTGTCTGCCAGACTGAGCA
AGAGCAGACGGCTGGAAAATCTGATCGCCCAGCTGCCCGGCGAGAAGAAGAATGGCCTGTTCGGAAACCT
GATTGCCCTGAGCCTGGGCCTGACCCCCAACTTCAAGAGCAACTTCGACCTGGCCGAGGATGCCAAACTG
CAGCTGAGCAAGGACACCTACGACGACGACCTGGACAACCTGCTGGCCCAGATCGGCGACCAGTACGCCG
ACCTGTTTCTGGCCGCCAAGAACCTGTCCGACGCCATCCTGCTGAGCGACATCCTGAGAGTGAACACCGA
GATCACCAAGGCCCCCCTGAGCGCCTCTATGATCAAGAGATACGACGAGCACCACCAGGACCTGACCCTG
CTGAAAGCTCTCGTGCGGCAGCAGCTGCCTGAGAAGTACAAAGAGATTTTCTTCGACCAGAGCAAGAACG
GCTACGCCGGCTACATTGACGGCGGAGCCAGCCAGGAAGAGTTCTACAAGTTCATCAAGCCCATCCTGGA
AAAGATGGACGGCACCGAGGAACTGCTCGTGAAGCTGAACAGAGAGGACCTGCTGCGGAAGCAGCGGACC
TTCGACAACGGCAGCATCCCCCACCAGATCCACCTGGGAGAGCTGCACGCCATTCTGCGGCGGCAGGAAG
ATTTTTACCCATTCCTGAAGGACAACCGGGAAAAGATCGAGAAGATCCTGACCTTCCGCATCCCCTACTA
CGTGGGCCCTCTGGCCAGGGGAAACAGCAGATTCGCCTGGATGACCAGAAAGAGCGAGGAAACCATCACC
CCCTGGAACTTCGAGGAAGTGGTGGACAAGGGCGCTTCCGCCCAGAGCTTCATCGAGCGGATGACCAACT
TCGATAAGAACCTGCCCAACGAGAAGGTGCTGCCCAAGCACAGCCTGCTGTACGAGTACTTCACCGTGTA
TAACGAGCTGACCAAAGTGAAATACGTGACCGAGGGAATGAGAAAGCCCGCCTTCCTGAGCGGCGAGCAG
AAAAAGGCCATCGTGGACCTGCTGTTCAAGACCAACCGGAAAGTGACCGTGAAGCAGCTGAAAGAGGACT
ACTTCAAGAAAATCGAGTGCTTCGACTCCGTGGAAATCTCCGGCGTGGAAGATCGGTTCAACGCCTCCCT
GGGCACATACCACGATCTGCTGAAAATTATCAAGGACAAGGACTTCCTGGACAATGAGGAAAACGAGGAC
ATTCTGGAAGATATCGTGCTGACCCTGACACTGTTTGAGGACAGAGAGATGATCGAGGAACGGCTGAAAA
CCTATGCCCACCTGTTCGACGACAAAGTGATGAAGCAGCTGAAGCGGCGGAGATACACCGGCTGGGGCAG
GCTGAGCCGGAAGCTGATCAACGGCATCCGGGACAAGCAGTCCGGCAAGACAATCCTGGATTTCCTGAAG
TCCGACGGCTTCGCCAACAGAAACTTCATGCAGCTGATCCACGACGACAGCCTGACCTTTAAAGAGGACA
TCCAGAAAGCCCAGGTGTCCGGCCAGGGCGATAGCCTGCACGAGCACATTGCCAATCTGGCCGGCAGCCC
CGCCATTAAGAAGGGCATCCTGCAGACAGTGAAGGTGGTGGACGAGCTCGTGAAAGTGATGGGCCGGCAC
AAGCCCGAGAACATCGTGATCGAAATGGCCAGAGAGAACCAGACCACCCAGAAGGGACAGAAGAACAGCC
GCGAGAGAATGAAGCGGATCGAAGAGGGCATCAAAGAGCTGGGCAGCCAGATCCTGAAAGAACACCCCGT
GGAAAACACCCAGCTGCAGAACGAGAAGCTGTACCTGTACTACCTGCAGAATGGGCGGGATATGTACGTG
GACCAGGAACTGGACATCAACCGGCTGTCCGACTACGATGTGGACCATATCGTGCCTCAGAGCTTTCTGA
AGGACGACTCCATCGACAACAAGGTGCTGACCAGAAGCGACAAGAACCGGGGCAAGAGCGACAACGTGCC
CTCCGAAGAGGTCGTGAAGAAGATGAAGAACTACTGGCGGCAGCTGCTGAACGCCAAGCTGATTACCCAG
AGAAAGTTCGACAATCTGACCAAGGCCGAGAGAGGCGGCCTGAGCGAACTGGATAAGGCCGGCTTCATCA
AGAGACAGCTGGTGGAAACCCGGCAGATCACAAAGCACGTGGCACAGATCCTGGACTCCCGGATGAACAC
TAAGTACGACGAGAATGACAAGCTGATCCGGGAAGTGAAAGTGATCACCCTGAAGTCCAAGCTGGTGTCC
GATTTCCGGAAGGATTTCCAGTTTTACAAAGTGCGCGAGATCAACAACTACCACCACGCCCACGACGCCT
ACCTAAACGCCGTCGTGGGAACCGCCCTGATCAAAAAGTACCCTAAGCTGGAAAGCGAGTTCGTGTACGG
CGACTACAAGGTGTACGACGTGCGGAAGATGATCGCCAAGAGCGAGCAGGAAATCGGCAAGGCTACCGCC
AAGTACTTCTTCTACAGCAACATCATGAACTTTTTCAAGTCTGGAGGATCTAGCGGTGGTTCCTCTGGAA
GCGAGACACCAGGCACAAGCGAGTCCGCCACACCAGAGAGCTCCGGCGGCTCCTCCGGAGGATCCTCTGA
GGTGGAGTTTTCCCACGAGTACTGGATGAGACATGCCCTGACCCTGGCCAAGAGGGCACGGGATGAGAGG
GAGGTGCCTGTGGGAGCCGTGCTGGTGCTGAACAATAGAGTGATCGGCGAGGGCTGGAACAGAGCCATCG
GCCTGCACGACCCAACAGCCCATGCCGAAATTATGGCCCTGAGACAGGGCGGCCTGGTCATGCAGAACTA
CAGACTGATTGACGCCACCCTGTACGTGACATTCGAGCCTTGCGTGATGTGCGCCGGCGCCATGATCCAC
TCTAGGATCGGCCGCGTGGTGTTTGGCGTGAGGAACTCAAAAAGAGGCGCCGCAGGCTCCCTGATGAACG
TGCTGAACTACCCCGGCATGAATCACCGCGTCGAAATTACCGAGGGAATCCTGGCAGATGAATGTGCCGC
CCTGCTGTGCGATTTCTATCGGATGCCTAGACAGGTGTTCAATGCTCAGAAGAAGGCCCAGAGCTCCATC
AACTCCGGAGGATCTAGCGGAGGCTCCTCTGGCTCTGAGACACCTGGCACAAGCGAGAGCGCAACACCTG
AAAGCAGCGGGGGCAGCAGCGGGGGGTCAGAGACAAACGGCGAAACCGGGGAGATCGTGTGGGATAAGGG
CCGGGATTTTGCCACCGTGCGGAAAGTGCTGAGCATGCCCCAAGTGAATATCGTGAAAAAGACCGAGGTG
CAGACAGGCGGCTTCAGCAAAGAGTCTATCAGACCCAAGAGGAACAGCGATAAGCTGATCGCCAGAAAGA
AGGACTGGGACCCTAAGAAGTACGGCGGCTTCCTGTGGCCCACCGTGGCCTATTCTGTGCTGGTGGTGGC
CAAAGTGGAAAAGGGCAAGTCCAAGAAACTGAAGAGTGTGAAAGAGCTGCTGGGGATCACCATCATGGAA
AGAAGCAGCTTCGAGAAGAATCCCATCGACTTTCTGGAAGCCAAGGGCTACAAAGAAGTGAAAAAGGACC
TGATCATCAAGCTGCCTAAGTACTCCCTGTTCGAGCTGGAAAACGGCCGGAAGAGAATGCTGGCCTCTGC
CAAGCAGCTGCAGAAGGGAAACGAACTGGCCCTGCCCTCCAAATATGTGAACTTCCTGTACCTGGCCAGC
CACTATGAGAAGCTGAAGGGCTCCCCCGAGGATAATGAGCAGAAACAGCTGTTTGTGGAACAGCACAAGC
ACTACCTGGACGAGATCATCGAGCAGATCAGCGAGTTCTCCAAGAGAGTGATCCTGGCCGACGCTAATCT
GGACAAAGTGCTGTCCGCCTACAACAAGCACCGGGATAAGCCCATCAGAGAGCAGGCCGAGAATATCATC
CACCTGTTTACCCTGACCAGACTGGGAGCCCCTAGAGCCTTCAAGTACTTTGACACCACCATCGACCCCA
AGCAGTACAGAAGCACCAAAGAGGTGCTGGACGCCACCCTGATCCACCAGAGCATCACCGGCCTGTACGA
GACACGGATCGACCTGTCTCAGCTGGGAGGTGACTCTGGCGGCTCAAAAAGAACCGCCGACGGCAGCGAA
TTCGAGCCCAAGAAGAAGAGGAAAGTCTAACCGGTCATCATCACCATCACCATTGAGTTTAAACCCGCTG
ATCAGCCTCGACTGTGCCTTCTAGTTGCCAGCCATCTGTTGTTTGCCCCTCCCCCGTGCCTTCCTTGACC
CTGGAAGGTGCCACTCCCACTGTCCTTTCCTAATAAAATGAGGAAATTGCATCGCATTGTCTGAGTAGGT
GTCATTCTATTCTGGGGGGTGGGGTGGGGCAGGACAGCAAGGGGGAGGATTGGGAAGACAATAGCAGGCA
TGCTGGGGATGCGGTGGGCTCTATGGCTTCTGAGGCGGAAAGAACCAGCTGGGGCTCGATACCGTCGACC
TCTAGCTAGAGCTTGGCGTAATCATGGTCATAGCTGTTTCCTGTGTGAAATTGTTATCCGCTCACAATTC
CACACAACATACGAGCCGGAAGCATAAAGTGTAAAGCCTAGGGTGCCTAATGAGTGAGCTAACTCACATT
AATTGCGTTGCGCTCACTGCCCGCTTTCCAGTCGGGAAACCTGTCGTGCCAGCTGCATTAATGAATCGGC
CAACGCGCGGGGAGAGGCGGTTTGCGTATTGGGCGCTCTTCCGCTTCCTCGCTCACTGACTCGCTGCGCT
CGGTCGTTCGGCTGCGGCGAGCGGTATCAGCTCACTCAAAGGCGGTAATACGGTTATCCACAGAATCAGG
GGATAACGCAGGAAAGAACATGTGAGCAAAAGGCCAGCAAAAGGCCAGGAACCGTAAAAAGGCCGCGTTG
CTGGCGTTTTTCCATAGGCTCCGCCCCCCTGACGAGCATCACAAAAATCGACGCTCAAGTCAGAGGTGGC
GAAACCCGACAGGACTATAAAGATACCAGGCGTTTCCCCCTGGAAGCTCCCTCGTGCGCTCTCCTGTTCC
GACCCTGCCGCTTACCGGATACCTGTCCGCCTTTCTCCCTTCGGGAAGCGTGGCGCTTTCTCATAGCTCA
CGCTGTAGGTATCTCAGTTCGGTGTAGGTCGTTCGCTCCAAGCTGGGCTGTGTGCACGAACCCCCCGTTC
AGCCCGACCGCTGCGCCTTATCCGGTAACTATCGTCTTGAGTCCAACCCGGTAAGACACGACTTATCGCC
ACTGGCAGCAGCCACTGGTAACAGGATTAGCAGAGCGAGGTATGTAGGCGGTGCTACAGAGTTCTTGAAG
TGGTGGCCTAACTACGGCTACACTAGAAGAACAGTATTTGGTATCTGCGCTCTGCTGAAGCCAGTTACCT
TCGGAAAAAGAGTTGGTAGCTCTTGATCCGGCAAACAAACCACCGCTGGTAGCGGTGGTTTTTTTGTTTG
CAAGCAGCAGATTACGCGCAGAAAAAAAGGATCTCAAGAAGATCCTTTGATCTTTTCTACGGGGTCTGAC
ACTCAGTGGAACGAAAACTCACGTTAAGGGATTTTGGTCATGAGATTATCAAAAAGGATCTTCACCTAGA
TCCTTTTAAATTAAAAATGAAGTTTTAAATCAATCTAAAGTATATATGAGTAAACTTGGTCTGACAGTTA
CCAATGCTTAATCAGTGAGGCACCTATCTCAGCGATCTGTCTATTTCGTTCATCCATAGTTGCCTGACTC
CCCGTCGTGTAGATAACTACGATACGGGAGGGCTTACCATCTGGCCCCAGTGCTGCAATGATACCGCGAG
ACCCACGCTCACCGGCTCCAGATTTATCAGCAATAAACCAGCCAGCCGGAAGGGCCGAGCGCAGAAGTGG
TCCTGCAACTTTATCCGCCTCCATCCAGTCTATTAATTGTTGCCGGGAAGCTAGAGTAAGTAGTTCGCCA
GTTAATAGTTTGCGCAACGTTGTTGCCATTGCTACAGGCATCGTGGTGTCACGCTCGTCGTTTGGTATGG
CTTCATTCAGCTCCGGTTCCCAACGATCAAGGCGAGTTACATGATCCCCCATGTTGTGCAAAAAAGCGGT
TAGCTCCTTCGGTCCTCCGATCGTTGTCAGAAGTAAGTTGGCCGCAGTGTTATCACTCATGGTTATGGCA
GCACTGCATAATTCTCTTACTGTCATGCCATCCGTAAGATGCTTTTCTGTGACTGGTGAGTACTCAACCA
AGTCATTCTGAGAATAGTGTATGCGGCGACCGAGTTGCTCTTGCCCGGCGTCAATACGGGATAATACCGC
GCCACATAGCAGAACTTTAAAAGTGCTCATCATTGGAAAACGTTCTTCGGGGCGAAAACTCTCAAGGATC
TTACCGCTGTTGAGATCCAGTTCGATGTAACCCACTCGTGCACCCAACTGATCTTCAGCATCTTTTACTT
TCACCAGCGTTTCTGGGTGAGCAAAAACAGGAAGGCAAAATGCCGCAAAAAAGGGAATAAGGGCGACACG
GAAATGTTGAATACTCATACTCTTCCTTTTTCAATATTATTGAAGCATTTATCAGGGTTATTGTCTCATG
AGCGGATACATATTTGAATGTATTTAGAAAAATAAACAAATAGGGGTTCCGCGCACATTTCCCCGAAAAG
TGCCACCTGACGTCGACGGATCGGGAGATCGATCTCCCGATCCCCTAGGGTCGACTCTCAGTACAATCTG
CTCTGATGCCGCATAGTTAAGCCAGTATCTGCTCCCTGCTTGTGTGTTGGAGGTCGCTGAGTAGTGCGCG
AGCAAAATTTAAGCTACAACAAGGCAAGGCTTGACCGACAATTGCATGAAGAATCTGCTTAGGGTTAGGC
GTTTTGCGCTGCTTCGCGATGTACGGGCCAGATATACGCGTTGACATTGATTATTGACTAGTTATTAATA
GTAATCAATTACGGGGTCATTAGTTCATAGCCCATATATGGAGTTCCGCGTTACATAACTTACGGTAAAT
GGCCCGCCTGGCTGACCGCCCAACGACCCCCGCCCATTGACGTCAATAATGACGTATGTTCCCATAGTAA
CGCCAATAGGGACTTTCCATTGACGTCAATGGGTGGAGTATTTACGGTAAACTGCCCACTTGGCAGTACA
TCAAGTGTATC
